Addgene plasmid #62302: pDSAR-Cre-F2A-I-SceI
Purpose: Anopheles docking site transgenesis plasmid expressing Cre recombinase and I-SceI nuclease, vasa promoter, DsRed marker
Depositing lab: Eric Marois. Depositing organization: CNRS UPR 9022, INSERM U1257, Réponse immunitaire chez le moustique anophèle vecteur du paludisme. Publication: Tools for Anopheles gambiae Transgenesis. Volohonsky G, Terenzi O, Soichot J, Naujoks DA, Nolan T, Windbichler N, Kapps D, Smidler AL, Vittu A, Costa G, Steinert S, Levashina EA, Blandin SA, Marois E. G3 (Bethesda). 2015 Apr 13. pii: g3.115.016808. doi: 10.1534/g3.115.016808. PubMed 25869647.
Backbone
  Vector backbone: pDSAR
  Backbone manufacturer: Marois lab
  Backbone size w/o insert (bp): 4407
  Total vector size (bp): 9474
  Vector type: Insect Expression
Growth in bacteria
  Bacterial resistance: Kanamycin, 50 μg/mL
  Growth temperature: 37°C
  Growth strain: DH5alpha
  Copy number: High Copy
Gene/Insert
  Gene/Insert name: Cre recombinase, I-SceI nuclease
  Species: S. cerevisiae (budding yeast)
  Insert size (bp): 9474
  Promoter: vasa
  Cloning method: Unknown
  Sequencing primers: 5′ M13F; 3′ M13R
Terms and licenses: Academic/Nonprofit Terms; Industry Terms: Not Available to Industry
How to cite: pDSAR-Cre-F2A-I-SceI was a gift from Eric Marois (Addgene plasmid # 62302 ; http://n2t.net/addgene:62302 ; RRID:Addgene_62302)
