[The description below was written by a language model from this plasmid's Addgene catalogue record.]
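Description:
pDSAR-Cre-F2A-I-SceI is an insect expression plasmid built on the pDSAR backbone, one of a family of vectors designed for docking-site transgenesis in Anopheles mosquitoes. It is maintained in E. coli as a high-copy plasmid under kanamycin selection. The catalogue gives a total size of about 9.5 kb on a backbone of roughly 4.4 kb. The insert size is listed as equal to the whole plasmid, which looks like a data-entry quirk rather than a real measurement. No feature table accompanies the record, so the bacterial origin, the attachment site used for docking and the promoter driving the marker are not stated.

The payload is a cassette under the vasa promoter, a germline-active regulatory region, encoding Cre recombinase and the homing endonuclease I-SceI. As the name indicates, the two coding sequences are joined by an F2A peptide, a self-cleaving 2A element that lets a single transcript yield two separate proteins through ribosomal skipping. The record lists S. cerevisiae as the species, which fits I-SceI, a yeast mitochondrial intron-encoded nuclease with a long, rare recognition site; Cre is by general knowledge of bacteriophage P1 origin and acts on loxP sites. A DsRed fluorescent marker allows transgenic mosquitoes to be identified.

After integration at a docking site, the construct would be expected to give mosquito lines that supply both enzymes from the vasa promoter. Such lines could serve for excision or rearrangement of loxP-flanked sequences and for making targeted double-strand breaks at engineered I-SceI sites in other transgenes, although the record does not describe specific applications beyond the stated purpose.
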