>Addgene plasmid #62302 | pDSAR-Cre-F2A-I-SceI | addgene partial sequence | sequence record 104470 | Cre-2 5'-GCATTGCTGTCACTTGGTCGT-3'
AGCATGTTTAGCTGGCCCAAATGTTGCTGGATAGTTTTTACTGCCAGACCGCGCGCCTGAAGATATAGAA
GATAATCGCGAACATCTTCAGGTTCTGCGGGAAACCATTTCCGGTTATTCAACTTGCACCATGCCGCCCA
CGACCGGCAAACGGACAGAAGCATTTTCCAGGTATGCTCAGAAAACGCCTGGCGATCCCTGAACATGTCC
ATCAGGTTCTTGCGAACCTCATCACTCGTTGCATCGACCGGTAATGCAGGCAAATTTTGGTGTACGGTCA
GTAAATTGGACATGCGGCCGCCCGGGTCTTCTACCTTTCTCTTCTTTTTTGGAGGGCCGCTCATGAAAGG
GCGAATTCCCTGGTTTTTTTTGATGTTTTTCATACCCGCATAGTCAGGAACATCGTATGGGTACATAAAT
CGTGGGTCTTCTACTTTTCGTTTTTTTTTTGGTGGTGCTGCATGCTGCGCATCGGCCGTAGCTTCGTCGT
CTGATGATGATCCCATGTTTCCGGATCCGTTTCCTTTCTTTATTCACCGGAAGATGACAATTCTCCTTAT
GGGAATGTACGATTCGAGATCTGTGTGTCTCCCGAAGATGAAAAAAGCTGTTGGTTTCAACCAAAAAACG
TGTCCGTTGCTCGAAGCGCGACTAACGGCGACTCTCTTTCGACTAGCAATGGCGTCCGCAGGCACAAACC
GAGAGGAATAGTGGAACATGCAATGCAGCAGCAGCAGCAACAGCAGCAGCACGTGGAGAGAGAGAAAGAA
AGATGGTCGAAATATTACAAAAAATAATTGCCGTTGCACACACACACACACACACACACACACACACACA
CACACACACACACAC
