>Addgene plasmid #62302 | pDSAR-Cre-F2A-I-SceI | addgene partial sequence | sequence record 104471 | Cre-F 5'-tttacggcgctaaggatgac-3'
CTGGCCTGGTCTGGACACAGTGCCCGTGTCGGAGCCGCGCGAGATATGGCCCGCGCTGGAGTTTCAATAC
CGGAGATCATGCAAGCTGGTGGCTGGACCAATGTAAATATTGTCATGAACTATATCCGTAACCTGGATAG
TGAAACAGGGGCAATGGTGCGCCTGCTGGAAGATGGCGATCGCGCCAAGCGTGCTCCGGTGAAGCAGACC
CTGAACTTCGACCTGCTGAAGCTGGCTGGAGACGTGGAGTCGAATCCCGGACCAGGATCATCATCAGACG
ACGAAGCTACGGCCGATGCGCAGCATGCAGCACCACCAAAAAAAAAACGAAAAGTAGAAGACCCACGATT
TATGTACCCATACGATGTTCCTGACTATGCGGGTATGAAA
[354 nt withheld, positions 391-744]
AAAAAAACCATCCCGAACAACCTGGTTGAAAACTACCTGACCCCGATGTCTCTGGCATACTGGTTCATGG
ATGATGGTGGTAAATGGGATTACAACAAAA
