>Addgene plasmid #62302 | pDSAR-Cre-F2A-I-SceI | addgene partial sequence | sequence record 104472 | pUC-4 5'-CAGTGAGCGAGGAAGCGGAAGAGCGCCCAA-3'
GCAAACCGCCTCTCCCCGCGCGTTGGCCGATTCATTAATGCAGCTGGCACGACAGGTTTCCCGACTGGAA
AGCGGGCAGTGAGCGCAACGCAATTAATACGCGTACCGCTAGCGGGGGGCCCGGTACCAACTTTATTATA
CAAAGTTGTCTCGAGAAAATGTGGCCATTAACAGCAGTTTTTTTTAAAACGATGTATCAACCATCTAACA
TGCATATTTTACAATTTTCAGGAAAATAATCAAGCTCTAATATTGTACTAAAGAAACATATAGATATAGT
AATAATACTATAGATATAGAAATTTCAAATATTCTCCTTTTTGGAATAGTTAGACGGTCATGGTGGCCTA
TACTGGCTTTTGGAATTTACTGAGTTTACGCCGCCAGTTACAAGGGATCGGTCCATTTGAGGTAAGAACC
CTCGATGGGCATGTTGTCAAGTCTAGCAGTATGACGTTTGTACCATGGTACCGCTCCGTAAATTGAATAT
GTTATTAGTATTTTCTTAGCCAAACGAGACATAAACGATAAGCCACTAGATAAAGGATACATCAAGATGG
TGCTCTAAGCGGCCCGCGGGCTGATAATAAAGTTTGAAGACCCCTGAACGATATGTTGACAATGAACGGG
CTTTGTGCAGTTACGCTCAATTCGTCGTTATCTTTTTTGAAACCTGGGTTAGTCTAAGTACTTTGTACAA
CTACCTTCACTTGTGTATTTTATCCTGGAATGGACCTAAAGGTGACGTATTGTTAGAATACTTCAGTTCT
AGAGTATACAAGTGCGAAAAATCACCTTTCAGTACATTACATTGAATAATGAAAGACAATCGGTGCAAGC
TTTCACGAATTATAGAATAAAAGTGCAAGTTCTTATGTTTTCAAAGTTTTCATCAACGTTTTATTAACGA
ACAATTCTTTGCTGTGTGTCATGCTTCTTCTGTGTGTTTTACATCGTTACGTCAGTAAATGAAAGAATAA
TCATGCATGTCACAAAAGCAAGGAAAGGAGTTTGACTCCTCGTTTCGAATGAGGAAACTTCTCTTCCGAA
GTTCGT
