>Addgene plasmid #62302 | pDSAR-Cre-F2A-I-SceI | addgene partial sequence | sequence record 104473 | Mombaerts mRFPup 5'-GTGGCCGTTCACGGAGCCCTCCATG-3'
AGCGCATGAACTCCTTGATGACGTTCTTGGAGGAGCGCACCATGGTGGCGACCGGTGGATCCCGGGCCCG
CGGTACCGTCGACTCTAGCGGTACCCCGATTGTTTAGCTTGTTCAGCTGCGCTTGTTTATTTGCTTAGCT
TTCGCTTAGCGACGTGTTCACTTTGCTTGTTTGAATTGAATTGTCGCTCCGTAGACGAAGCGCCTCTATT
TATACTCCGGCGGTCGAGGGTTCGAAATCGATAAGCTTGGATCCTAATTGAATTAGCTCTAATTGAATTA
GTCTCTAATTGAATTAGATCCCCGGGCGAGCTCGAATTAACCATTGTGGGAACCGTGCGATCAAACAAAC
GCGAGATACCGGAAGTCTGCAGGAATTGCCCGCCGTGACCGTCGAGAACCCGCTGACGCTGCCCCGCGTA
TCCGCACCCGCCGACGCCGTCGCACGTCCCGTGCTCACCGTGACCACCGCGCCCAGCGGTTTCGAGGGCG
AGGGCTTCCCGGTGCGCCGCGCGTTCGCCGGGATCAACTACCGCCACCTCGACCCGTTCATCATGATGGA
CCAGATGGGTGAGGTGGAGTACGCGCCCGGGGAGCCCAAGGGCACGCCCTGGCACCCGCACCGCGGCTTC
GAGACTGTGACCTACATCGTCGAGATACATTGATGAGTTTGGACAAACCACAACTAGAATGCAGTGAAGA
AAAATGCTTTATTTGTGAAATTTGTGATGCTATTGCTTTATTTGTAACCATTATAAGCTGCAATAAACAA
GTTAACAACAACAATTGCATTCATTTTATGTTTCAGGTTCAGGGGGAGGTGTGGGAGGTTTTTTAAAGCA
AGTAAAACCTCTACAAATGTGGTATGGCTGATTATGTCTAGCGTCGACGGTATCGATGTAGAACGCGAGC
AAATTCTTTTCCTTCCATGACAGC
