>Addgene plasmid #62302 | pDSAR-Cre-F2A-I-SceI | addgene partial sequence | sequence record 104474 | pENTR1A-3 5'-GTAACATCAGAGATTTTGAGACAC-3'
AGCTGCCAGGAAACAGCTATGACCATGTAATACGACTCACTATAGGGGATATCGCGGCCGCCCTGCAGCT
GGATGGCAAATAATGATTTTATTTTGACTGATAGTGACCTGTTCGTTGCAACAAATTGATAAGCAATGCT
TTCTTATAATGCCAACTTTGTACAAGAAAGCTGGGTACTCGAGCTCCACCGCGGTGGCGGCCGCTCTAGG
CGCGCCGTACGCGTATCGATAAGCTTTAAGATACATTGATGAGTTTGGACAAACCACAACTAGAATGCAG
TGAAAAAAATGCTTTATTTGTGAAATTTGTGATGCTATTGCTTTATTTGTAACCATTATAAGCTGCAATA
AACAAGTTAACAACAACAATTGCATTCATTTTATGTTTCAGGTTCAGGGGGAGGTGTGGGAGGTTTTTTA
AAGCAAGTAAAACCTCTACAAATGTGGTATGGCTGATTATGATCTAGAGTCGCGGCCGCTACAGGAACAG
GTGGTGGCGGCCCTCGGTGCGCTCGTACTGCTCCACGATGGTGTAGTCCTCGTTGTGGGAGGTGATGTCC
AGCTTGGAGTCCACGTAGTAGTAGCCGGGCAGCTGCACGGGCTTCTTGGCCATGTAGATGGACTTGAACT
CCACCAGGTAGTGGCCGCCGTCCTTCAGCTTCAGGGCCTTGTGGATCTCGCCCTTCAGCACGCCGTCGCG
GGGGTACAGGCGCTCGGTGGAGGCCTCCCAGCCCATGGTCTTCTTCTGCATTACGGGGCCGTCGGAGGGG
AAGTTCACGCCGATGAACTTCACCTTGTAGATGAAGCAGCCGTCCTGCAGGGAGGAGTCCTGGGTCACGG
TCACCACGCCGCCGTCCTCGAAGTTCATCACGCGCTCCCACTTGAAGCCCTCGGGGAAGGACAGCTTCTT
GTAGTCGGG
