LOCUS       Exported 9463 bp ds-DNA circular SYN 12-MAY-2021
DEFINITION  Anopheles docking site transgenesis plasmid expressing Cre
            recombinase and I-SceI nuclease, vasa promoter, DsRed marker.
ACCESSION   .
VERSION     .
KEYWORDS    pDSAR-Cre-F2A-I-SceI
SOURCE      synthetic DNA construct
  ORGANISM  synthetic DNA construct
REFERENCE   1 (bases 1 to 9463)
  AUTHORS   Volohonsky G, Terenzi O, Soichot J, Naujoks DA, Nolan T, Windbichler
            N, Kapps D, Smidler AL, Vittu A, Costa G, Steinert S, Levashina EA,
            Blandin SA, Marois E
  TITLE     Tools for Anopheles gambiae Transgenesis.
  JOURNAL   G3 (Bethesda). 2015 Apr 13. pii: g3.115.016808. doi:
            10.1534/g3.115.016808.
  PUBMED    25869647
REFERENCE   2 (bases 1 to 9463)
  AUTHORS   .
  TITLE     Direct Submission
  JOURNAL   Exported May 12, 2021 from SnapGene Server 1.1.58
            http://www.snapgene.com
FEATURES             Location/Qualifiers
     source          1..9463
                     /organism="synthetic DNA construct"
                     /mol_type="other DNA"
     primer_bind     92..109
                     /label=L4440
                     /note="L4440 vector, forward primer"
     protein_bind    complement(259..279)
                     /gene="mutant version of attB"
                     /label=attB3
                     /bound_moiety="BP Clonase(TM)"
                     /note="core recombination site for the Gateway(R) BP
                     reaction"
     CDS             complement(1996..2022)
                     /codon_start=1
                     /product="HA (human influenza hemagglutinin) epitope tag"
                     /label=HA
                     /translation="YPYDVPDYA"
     CDS             complement(2041..2061)
                     /codon_start=1
                     /product="nuclear localization signal of SV40 (simian virus
                     40) large T antigen"
                     /label=SV40 NLS
                     /translation="PKKKRKV"
     CDS             complement(2113..2178)
                     /codon_start=1
                     /product="2A peptide from foot-and-mouth disease virus
                     polyprotein"
                     /label=F2A
                     /note="Eukaryotic ribosomes fail to insert a peptide bond
                     between the Gly and Pro residues, yielding separate
                     polypeptides."
                     /translation="VKQTLNFDLLKLAGDVESNPGP"
     CDS             complement(2197..3225)
                     /codon_start=1
                     /product="site-specific recombinase"
                     /label=Cre
                     /note="Cre is a site-specific recombinase from
                     bacteriophage P1. Recombination occurs at loxP sequences."
                     /translation="MSNLLTVHQNLPALPVDATSDEVRKNLMDMFRDRQAFSEHTWKML
                     LSVCRSWAAWCKLNNRKWFPAEPEDVRDYLLYLQARGLAVKTIQQHLGQLNMLHRRSGL
                     PRPSDSNAVSLVMRRIRKENVDAGERAKQALAFERTDFDQVRSLMENSDRCQDIRNLAF
                     LGIAYNTLLRIAEIARIRVKDISRTDGGRMLIHIGRTKTLVSTAGVEKALSLGVTKLVE
                     RWISVSGVADDPNNYLFCRVRKNGVAAPSATSQLSTRALEGIFEATHRLIYGAKDDSGQ
                     RYLAWSGHSARVGAARDMARAGVSIPEIMQAGGWTNVNIVMNYIRNLDSETGAMVRLLE
                     DGD"
     CDS             complement(3244..3264)
                     /codon_start=1
                     /product="nuclear localization signal of SV40 (simian virus
                     40) large T antigen"
                     /label=SV40 NLS
                     /translation="PKKKRKV"
     CDS             complement(3319..3345)
                     /codon_start=1
                     /product="HA (human influenza hemagglutinin) epitope tag"
                     /label=HA
                     /translation="YPYDVPDYA"
     CDS             complement(3364..3384)
                     /codon_start=1
                     /product="nuclear localization signal of SV40 (simian virus
                     40) large T antigen"
                     /label=SV40 NLS
                     /translation="PKKKRKV"
     polyA_signal    5862..5944
                     /label=SV40 poly(A) signal
                     /note="SV40 polyadenylation signal"
     protein_bind    6002..6071
                     /label=attB
                     /bound_moiety="phage phi-C31 integrase"
                     /note="attB site for the phi-C31 integrase (Groth et al.,
                     2000)"
     regulatory      6586..6595
                     /regulatory_class="other"
                     /note="vertebrate consensus sequence for strong initiation
                     of translation (Kozak, 1987)"
     CDS             6592..7272
                     /codon_start=1
                     /product="wild-type DsRed"
                     /label=DsRed1
                     /note="mammalian codon-optimized"
                     /translation="MVRSSKNVIKEFMRFKVRMEGTVNGHEFEIEGEGEGRPYEGHNTV
                     KLKVTKGGPLPFAWDILSPQFQYGSKVYVKHPADIPDYKKLSFPEGFKWERVMNFEDGG
                     VVTVTQDSSLQDGCFIYKVKFIGVNFPSDGPVMQKKTMGWEASTERLYPRDGVLKGEIH
                     KALKLKDGGHYLVEFKSIYMAKKPVQLPGYYYVDSKLDITSHNEDYTIVEQYERTEGRH
                     HLFL"
     primer_bind     complement(6775..6795)
                     /label=DsRed1-N
                     /note="DsRed1, reverse primer"
     primer_bind     6993..7012
                     /label=mCherry-F
                     /note="mCherry, forward primer"
     primer_bind     7187..7210
                     /label=DsRed1-C
                     /note="DsRed1, forward primer"
     polyA_signal    7393..7514
                     /label=SV40 poly(A) signal
                     /note="SV40 polyadenylation signal"
     protein_bind    complement(7575..7674)
                     /gene="mutant version of attL"
                     /label=attL2
                     /bound_moiety="LR Clonase(TM)"
                     /note="recombination site for the Gateway(R) LR reaction"
     primer_bind     complement(7704..7723)
                     /label=T7
                     /note="T7 promoter, forward primer"
     promoter        complement(7705..7723)
                     /label=T7 promoter
                     /note="promoter for bacteriophage T7 RNA polymerase"
     primer_bind     complement(7728..7744)
                     /label=M13 rev
                     /note="common sequencing primer, one of multiple similar
                     variants"
     primer_bind     complement(7728..7744)
                     /label=M13 Reverse
                     /note="In lacZ gene. Also called M13-rev"
     primer_bind     complement(7846..7865)
                     /label=pENTR-R
                     /note="pENTR vectors, reverse primer"
     CDS             7857..8666
                     /codon_start=1
                     /gene="aph(3')-Ia"
                     /product="aminoglycoside phosphotransferase"
                     /label=KanR
                     /note="confers resistance to kanamycin in bacteria or G418
                     (Geneticin(R)) in eukaryotes"
                     /translation="MSHIQRETSRPRLNSNMDADLYGYKWARDNVGQSGATIYRLYGKP
                     DAPELFLKHGKGSVANDVTDEMVRLNWLTEFMPLPTIKHFIRTPDDAWLLTTAIPGKTA
                     FQVLEEYPDSGENIVDALAVFLRRLHSIPVCNCPFNSDRVFRLAQAQSRMNNGLVDASD
                     FDDERNGWPVEQVWKEMHKLLPFSPDSVVTHGDFSLDNLIFDEGKLIGCIDVGRVGIAD
                     RYQDLAILWNCLGEFSPSLQKRLFQKYGIDNPDMNKLQFHLMLDEFF"
     primer_bind     complement(7924..7943)
                     /label=Kan-R
                     /note="Kanamycin resistance gene, reverse primer"
     rep_origin      8813..9401
                     /direction=RIGHT
                     /label=ori
                     /note="high-copy-number ColE1/pMB1/pBR322/pUC origin of
                     replication"
     primer_bind     9302..9321
                     /label=pBR322ori-F
                     /note="pBR322 origin, forward primer"
ORIGIN
        1 ctttcctgcg ttatcccctg attctgtgga taaccgtatt accgcctttg agtgagctga
       61 taccgctcgc cgcagccgaa cgaccgagcg cagcgagtca gtgagcgagg aagcggaaga
      121 gcgcccaata cgcaaaccgc ctctccccgc gcgttggccg attcattaat gcagctggca
      181 cgacaggttt cccgactgga aagcgggcag tgagcgcaac gcaattaata cgcgtaccgc
      241 tagcgggggg cccggtacca actttattat acaaagttgt ctcgagaaaa tgtggccatt
      301 aacagcagtt ttttttaaaa cgatgtatca accatctaac atgcatattt tacaattttc
      361 aggaaaataa tcaagctcta atattgtact aaagaaacat atagatatag taataatact
      421 atagatatag aaatttcaaa tattctcctt tttggaatag ttagacggtc atggtggcct
      481 atactggctt ttggaattta ctgagtttac gccgccagtt acaagggatc ggtccatttg
      541 aggtaagaac cctcgatggg catgttgtca agtctagcag tatgacgttt gtaccatggt
      601 accgctccgt aaattgaata tgttattagt attttcttag ccaaacgaga cataaacgat
      661 aagccactag ataaaggata catcaagatg gtgctctaag cggcccgcgg gctgataata
      721 aagtttgaag acccctgaac gatatgttga caatgaacgg gctttgtgca gttacgctca
      781 attcgtcgtt atcttttttg aaacctgggt tagtctaagt actttgtaca actaccttca
      841 cttgtgtatt ttatcctgga atggacctaa aggtgacgta ttgttagaat acttcagttc
      901 tagagtatac aagtgcgaaa aatcaccttt cagtacatta cattgaataa tgaaagacaa
      961 tcggtgcaag ctttcacgaa ttatagaata aaagtgcaag ttcttatgtt ttcaaagttt
     1021 tcatcaacgt tttattaacg aacaattctt tgctgtgtgt catgcttctt ctgtgtgttt
     1081 tacatcgtta cgtcagtaaa tgaaagaata atcatgcatg tcacaaaagc aaggaaagga
     1141 gtttgactcc tcgtttcgaa tgaggaaact tctcttccga agtttcgttg taagtgttaa
     1201 caatagaaaa aaaaaataag gaaatgtcga gagagatcca ctctcgttcg caacacataa
     1261 caaccccacc ccaagctcga gctcttattt caggaaagtt tcggaggaga tagtgttcgg
     1321 cagtttgtac atcatctgcg ggatcaggta cggtttgatc aggttgtaga agatcaggta
     1381 agacatagaa tcgatgtaga tgatcggttt gtttttgttg atttttacgt aacagttcag
     1441 ttggaatttg ttacgcagac ccttaaccag gtattctact tcttcgaaag tgaaagactg
     1501 ggtgttcagt acgatcgatt tgttggtaga gtttttgttg taatcccatt taccaccatc
     1561 atccatgaac cagtatgcca gagacatcgg ggtcaggtag ttttcaacca ggttgttcgg
     1621 gatggttttt ttnnnnnnnn nnnnnnnnnn nnnnnnnnnn nnnnnnnnnn nnnnnnnnnn
     1681 nnnnnnnnnn nnnnnnnnnn nnnnnnnnnn nnnnnnnnnn nnnnnnnnnn nnnnnnnnnn
     1741 nnnnnnnnnn nnnnnnnnnn nnnnnnnnnn nnnnnnnnnn nnnnnnnnnn nnnnnnnnnn
     1801 nnnnnnnnnn nnnnnnnnnn nnnnnnnnnn nnnnnnnnnn nnnnnnnnnn nnnnnnnnnn
     1861 nnnnnnnnnn nnnnnnnnnn nnnnnnnnnn nnnnnnnnnn nnnnnnnnnn nnnnnnnnnn
     1921 nnnnnnnnnn nnnnnnnnnn nnnnnnnnnn nnnnnnnnnn nnnnnnnnnn nnnnnnnnnn
     1981 nnnnnntttc atacccgcat agtcaggaac atcgtatggg tacataaatc gtgggtcttc
     2041 tacttttcgt tttttttttg gtggtgctgc atgctgcgca tcggccgtag cttcgtcgtc
     2101 tgatgatgat cctggtccgg gattcgactc cacgtctcca gccagcttca gcaggtcgaa
     2161 gttcagggtc tgcttcaccg gagcacgctt ggcgcgatcg ccatcttcca gcaggcgcac
     2221 cattgcccct gtttcactat ccaggttacg gatatagttc atgacaatat ttacattggt
     2281 ccagccacca gcttgcatga tctccggtat tgaaactcca gcgcgggcca tatctcgcgc
     2341 ggctccgaca cgggcactgt gtccagacca ggccaggtat ctctgaccag agtcatcctt
     2401 agcgccgtaa atcaatcgat gagttgcttc aaaaatccct tccagggcgc gagttgatag
     2461 ctggctggtg gcagatggcg cggcaacacc attttttctg acccggcaaa acaggtagtt
     2521 attcggatca tcagctacac cagagacgga aatccatcgc tcgaccagtt tagttacccc
     2581 caggctaagt gccttctcta cacctgcggt gctaaccagc gttttcgttc tgccaatatg
     2641 gattaacatt ctcccaccgt cagtacgtga gatatcttta accctgatcc tggcaatttc
     2701 ggctatacgt aacagggtgt tataagcaat ccccagaaat gccagattac gtatatcctg
     2761 gcagcgatcg ctattttcca tgagtgaacg aacctggtcg aaatcagtgc gttcgaacgc
     2821 tagagcctgt tttgcacgtt caccggcatc aacgttttct tttcggatcc gccgcataac
     2881 cagtgaaaca gcattgctgt cacttggtcg tggcagcccg gaccgacgat gaagcatgtt
     2941 tagctggccc aaatgttgct ggatagtttt tactgccaga ccgcgcgcct gaagatatag
     3001 aagataatcg cgaacatctt caggttctgc gggaaaccat ttccggttat tcaacttgca
     3061 ccatgccgcc cacgaccggc aaacggacag aagcattttc caggtatgct cagaaaacgc
     3121 ctggcgatcc ctgaacatgt ccatcaggtt cttgcgaacc tcatcactcg ttgcatcgac
     3181 cggtaatgca ggcaaatttt ggtgtacggt cagtaaattg gacatgcggc cgcccgggtc
     3241 ttctaccttt ctcttctttt ttggagggcc gctcatgaaa gggcgaattc cctggttttt
     3301 tttgatgttt ttcatacccg catagtcagg aacatcgtat gggtacataa atcgtgggtc
     3361 ttctactttt cgtttttttt ttggtggtgc tgcatgctgc gcatcggccg tagcttcgtc
     3421 gtctgatgat gatcccatgt ttccggatcc gtttcctttc tttattcacc ggaagatgac
     3481 aattctcctt atgggaatgt acgattcgag atctgtgtgt ctcccgaaga tgaaaaaagc
     3541 tgttggtttc aaccaaaaaa cgtgtccgtt gctcgaagcg cgactaacgg cgactctctt
     3601 tcgactagca atggcgtccg caggcacaaa ccgagaggaa tagtggaaca tgcaatgcag
     3661 cagcagcagc aacagcagca gcacgtggag agagagaaag aaagatggtc gaaatattac
     3721 aaaaaataat tgccgttgca cacacacaca cacacacaca cacacacaca cacacacaca
     3781 cacacacaca cacacacaca cacacacaca cacacacaca cacacacaca cactacacca
     3841 ccaatatcga cgaccaccgc tctacccgca cccattgcaa cctaaagaga cgatggtatt
     3901 ttccagcgaa attttcattg tccattgcaa gcgacctcac acaccgccac cgaagtagcc
     3961 tttgaagcac gcgcgcgtgt gaaggcgtgt gcctctgtgt gtgtaggtga atatcactgt
     4021 gtacactgcg ctaagccagt ggcgcgcgcg cttttcgcat caattattgc cggatgaacg
     4081 acaacgagat gctcttcgcg gggcccgctg tcccggaacg tgcacgaaag caccatttct
     4141 cctctcggaa actccacatc tcggaaaggc ttcccaacta tgccccaacg actctcttat
     4201 ctattgcata tcgaagactt ttgaatccgc tccagtgcca actgcggttc atgaaacacg
     4261 aaactgtttt tctcccctga ttcgagcaaa caagagcacc atggtaagct gtggaaataa
     4321 cgccatcctt ctggatatct tgtaacgaaa aaggccaagg actgtgattc tactaacctc
     4381 actctggaac tgatatgaga gcacacagag ccacacaacc actccacgac gggatacgct
     4441 tggattaaaa ctaaaccgct tccgtacgtc gacaccgact ggcccctata ccgcttctca
     4501 aataacgacg atctcagcta aaatgccccc cacacacatg catgcgcagc acacttgttc
     4561 acttccactt ccttgcctgc tctgtgtgcg gtggtggata cgtgctgtgc tgtaagaaca
     4621 cttcacacag aaaggaaggg acagagcaaa ccaacacact gccaccgctc ttctcgtgcc
     4681 atttccttag aaaattaatc caaaaactca actgcgccac acaccacggc agccacggca
     4741 gcctgctatc aaaagggggg aggcgcgcaa catgcacaac acacgataca caccacggaa
     4801 tgtttacgaa cagcgtgcga acaggcaatt tcggtaccgg cggcaacagc cgattttgac
     4861 agagcgctca acacacacac gcacacactc taataccagc aacgcgtgcg aaggcttttg
     4921 tttcgcactg ccagtgtgtt agtgggagca ggtacaaaat gaaacaaagg gcgaatggcg
     4981 cgtgctactg aacaatacaa gcgaattcga gaaaaattaa ataagccaag agattatttt
     5041 atgagtaaat gaaatgaaat ttaatttaac tgtattttga acataactaa gaaaatacta
     5101 atcaactgga tgaaataata taacatcaca aaacaataat tcaatttgaa atcagttacg
     5161 ttagttttgc cgaaatgaga gatttttttc acaaacactt cactaacttc taacaaacaa
     5221 acatttgttc tataaaacta gttcacttac ctgagttttg aagtactatt cggctggtta
     5281 tttcacttgc aaaagcaatt ggctaattta gcgctaagca cctcagcaga aacctccgac
     5341 tcgccgcgag tgctccgagc aaaagactgc taaaagctgg aatttgcacg gacacggcct
     5401 actcgtccgt cgtactgtgc aactaggatg gaagatttcg atacgggact ctacagggag
     5461 ggtttatatg tgttttataa tgctgcatgt atgtttttat gtataaaata tgcaaaaagt
     5521 atgtcttttt agtttattat aacaaataaa atacaataca aattataaaa caatcaattt
     5581 ctcaacggtt ttgtttgcag cgagttgtga tttgcttgaa aacaaagcgc acgctgtaat
     5641 tttcccgccc agttcggcat gtcaaacacg tctgacgttc ggcttcccac tgtagctgct
     5701 gctgtcatgg aaggaaaaga atttgctcgc gttctacatc gataccgtcg acgctagaca
     5761 taatcagcca taccacattt gtagaggttt tacttgcttt aaaaaacctc ccacacctcc
     5821 ccctgaacct gaaacataaa atgaatgcaa ttgttgttgt taacttgttt attgcagctt
     5881 ataatggtta caaataaagc aatagcatca caaatttcac aaataaagca tttttcttca
     5941 ctgcattcta gttgtggttt gtccaaactc atcaatgtat ctcgacgatg taggtcacag
     6001 tctcgaagcc gcggtgcggg tgccagggcg tgcccttggg ctccccgggc gcgtactcca
     6061 cctcacccat ctggtccatc atgatgaacg ggtcgaggtg gcggtagttg atcccggcga
     6121 acgcgcggcg caccgggaag ccctcgccct cgaaaccgct gggcgcggtg gtcacggtga
     6181 gcacgggacg tgcgacggcg tcggcgggtg cggatacgcg gggcagcgtc agcgggttct
     6241 cgacggtcac ggcgggcaat tcctgcagac ttccggtatc tcgcgtttgt ttgatcgcac
     6301 ggttcccaca atggttaatt cgagctcgcc cggggatcta attcaattag agactaattc
     6361 aattagagct aattcaatta ggatccaagc ttatcgattt cgaaccctcg accgccggag
     6421 tataaataga ggcgcttcgt ctacggagcg acaattcaat tcaaacaagc aaagtgaaca
     6481 cgtcgctaag cgaaagctaa gcaaataaac aagcgcagct gaacaagcta aacaatcggg
     6541 gtaccgctag agtcgacggt accgcgggcc cgggatccac cggtcgccac catggtgcgc
     6601 tcctccaaga acgtcatcaa ggagttcatg cgcttcaagg tgcgcatgga gggcaccgtg
     6661 aacggccacg agttcgagat cgagggcgag ggcgagggcc gcccctacga gggccacaac
     6721 accgtgaagc tgaaggtgac caagggcggc cccctgccct tcgcctggga catcctgtcc
     6781 ccccagttcc agtacggctc caaggtgtac gtgaagcacc ccgccgacat ccccgactac
     6841 aagaagctgt ccttccccga gggcttcaag tgggagcgcg tgatgaactt cgaggacggc
     6901 ggcgtggtga ccgtgaccca ggactcctcc ctgcaggacg gctgcttcat ctacaaggtg
     6961 aagttcatcg gcgtgaactt cccctccgac ggccccgtaa tgcagaagaa gaccatgggc
     7021 tgggaggcct ccaccgagcg cctgtacccc cgcgacggcg tgctgaaggg cgagatccac
     7081 aaggccctga agctgaagga cggcggccac tacctggtgg agttcaagtc catctacatg
     7141 gccaagaagc ccgtgcagct gcccggctac tactacgtgg actccaagct ggacatcacc
     7201 tcccacaacg aggactacac catcgtggag cagtacgagc gcaccgaggg ccgccaccac
     7261 ctgttcctgt agcggccgcg actctagatc ataatcagcc ataccacatt tgtagaggtt
     7321 ttacttgctt taaaaaacct cccacacctc cccctgaacc tgaaacataa aatgaatgca
     7381 attgttgttg ttaacttgtt tattgcagct tataatggtt acaaataaag caatagcatc
     7441 acaaatttca caaataaagc atttttttca ctgcattcta gttgtggttt gtccaaactc
     7501 atcaatgtat cttaaagctt atcgatacgc gtacggcgcg cctagagcgg ccgccaccgc
     7561 ggtggagctc gagtacccag ctttcttgta caaagttggc attataagaa agcattgctt
     7621 atcaatttgt tgcaacgaac aggtcactat cagtcaaaat aaaatcatta tttgccatcc
     7681 agctgcaggg cggccgcgat atcccctata gtgagtcgta ttacatggtc atagctgttt
     7741 cctggcagct ctggcccgtg tctcaaaatc tctgatgtta cattgcacaa gataaaaata
     7801 tatcatcatg aacaataaaa ctgtctgctt acataaacag taatacaagg ggtgttatga
     7861 gccatattca acgggaaacg tcgaggccgc gattaaattc caacatggat gctgatttat
     7921 atgggtataa atgggctcgc gataatgtcg ggcaatcagg tgcgacaatc tatcgcttgt
     7981 atgggaagcc cgatgcgcca gagttgtttc tgaaacatgg caaaggtagc gttgccaatg
     8041 atgttacaga tgagatggtc agactaaact ggctgacgga atttatgcct cttccgacca
     8101 tcaagcattt tatccgtact cctgatgatg catggttact caccactgcg atccccggaa
     8161 aaacagcatt ccaggtatta gaagaatatc ctgattcagg tgaaaatatt gttgatgcgc
     8221 tggcagtgtt cctgcgccgg ttgcattcga ttcctgtttg taattgtcct tttaacagcg
     8281 atcgcgtatt tcgtctcgct caggcgcaat cacgaatgaa taacggtttg gttgatgcga
     8341 gtgattttga tgacgagcgt aatggctggc ctgttgaaca agtctggaaa gaaatgcata
     8401 aacttttgcc attctcaccg gattcagtcg tcactcatgg tgatttctca cttgataacc
     8461 ttatttttga cgaggggaaa ttaataggtt gtattgatgt tggacgagtc ggaatcgcag
     8521 accgatacca ggatcttgcc atcctatgga actgcctcgg tgagttttct ccttcattac
     8581 agaaacggct ttttcaaaaa tatggtattg ataatcctga tatgaataaa ttgcagtttc
     8641 atttgatgct cgatgagttt ttctaatcag aattggttaa ttggttgtaa cactggcaga
     8701 gcattacgct gacttgacgg gacggcgcaa gctcatgacc aaaatccctt aacgtgagtt
     8761 acgcgtcgtt ccactgagcg tcagaccccg tagaaaagat caaaggatct tcttgagatc
     8821 ctttttttct gcgcgtaatc tgctgcttgc aaacaaaaaa accaccgcta ccagcggtgg
     8881 tttgtttgcc ggatcaagag ctaccaactc tttttccgaa ggtaactggc ttcagcagag
     8941 cgcagatacc aaatactgtt cttctagtgt agccgtagtt aggccaccac ttcaagaact
     9001 ctgtagcacc gcctacatac ctcgctctgc taatcctgtt accagtggct gctgccagtg
     9061 gcgataagtc gtgtcttacc gggttggact caagacgata gttaccggat aaggcgcagc
     9121 ggtcgggctg aacggggggt tcgtgcacac agcccagctt ggagcgaacg acctacaccg
     9181 aactgagata cctacagcgt gagctatgag aaagcgccac gcttcccgaa gggagaaagg
     9241 cggacaggta tccggtaagc ggcagggtcg gaacaggaga gcgcacgagg gagcttccag
     9301 ggggaaacgc ctggtatctt tatagtcctg tcgggtttcg ccacctctga cttgagcgtc
     9361 gatttttgtg atgctcgtca ggggggcgga gcctatggaa aaacgccagc aacgcggcct
     9421 ttttacggtt cctggccttt tgctggcctt ttgctcacat gtt
//
